>Addgene plasmid #209085 | piggyBac_rtTA (4th_Gen)_SNCA_IRES_NGN2-2A-PURO_Synapsin-BirA (pEHA1623) | addgene full sequence | sequence record 416546 | Addgene NGS Result
GTAGTGCGCGAGCAAAATTTAAGCTACAACAAGGCAAGGCTTGACCGACAATTGCATGAAGAATCTGCTT
AGGGTTAGGCGTTTTGCGCTGCTTCGGGGAGATGGGGGAGGCTAACTGAGCTCTAGATTAACCCTAGAAA
GATAGTCTGCGTAAAATTGACGCATGCATTCTTGAAATATTGCTCTCTCTTTCTAAATAGCGCGAATCCG
TCGCTGTGCATTTAGGACATCTCAGTCGCCGCTTGGAGCTCCCGTGAGGCGTGCTTGTCAATGCGGTAAG
TGTCACTGATTTTGAACTATAACGACCGCGTGAGTCAAAATGACGCATGATTATCTTTTACGTGACTTTT
AAGATTTAACTCATACGATAATTATATTGTTATTTCATGTTCTACTTACGTGATAACTTATTATATATAT
ATTTTCTTGTTATAGATATCACAAATGCTTGTCCTTCCTTCCTGTAACACAGCCATTAAACCAGGAGCAT
CGCCCTTCCCCGGCCCTCAGGTAAGAGGACCAAATACCGTAGCCGTTTCCAATTTCAGTCCTTTAGCGCC
ACCTGGTGCTAACTACTCTATCACGCTTTTATCCAATAACTACCTTTGTAAATTTCCTTTCAAAAGTTCT
GGCCGGGCGCGGTGGCTCACGCTTGTAATCCCAGCACTTTGTGAGGGGTCAGGAGTTCGAGACGATCAAC
TAGAATGAATGTCGAGACCCATAGAGCCCACCGCATCCCCAGCATGCCTGCTATTGTCTTCCCAATCCTC
CCCCTTGCTGTCCTGCCCCACCCCACCCCCCAGAATAGAATGACACCTACTCAGACAATGCGATGCAATT
TCCTCATTTTATTAGGAAAGGACAGTGGGAGTGGCACCTTCCAGGGTCAAGGAAGGCACGGGGGAGGGGC
AAACAACAGATGGCTGGCAACTAGAAGGCACAGTCGAGGCTGATCAGCGGGTTTAAACTCAAAACAGAGA
TGTGTCGAAGATGGACAGTCCTGTGCTGATATGCATGGCATGCAAGAGGCACTCGTCGTTCAGGAAGGTA
TCCAGAATCTCGTTCAATTCCGGGGTCAGGGGTGAGTCCAGGTTCAGATCCTCGGTCATGGACTCAAGTG
TGGTTGTCAGCTCATCCAGATGGCCCCTTGGGGGCGGATGGGAAAGGTCCATTTGGCCACAGATTGCAGC
CTCTTCCTTCTGGGGAATCACAGTATCGGCCATCTCCCGAAGGGCTTTGACAGCCTGGCTCGTCTCTTCA
TCGGGATCCTCCAACAGGTGACTGGCCTCGGGAGTCACTGCGGGCGCTGGATCCAGTGGCTGAGGGACTG
GTGCCGGGGTCAGTGACCCGACTGGCTCATGTACTGGACCGGTTGGTGTTGGTGCGAGGCTGGCGGGGAG
TGGGCGGTTGGCCCATGGACTTCCTGGAGGATGAAATGGCCGGATTCGTTTTGGCTGGCACACCTCGCGG
CCCTCAAACACGTCACTAATAGCGGAGCCGGCCTCAGGCTTCGGCAAAAACATCCCTTCCCTGGAATCCC
GGCTGCCGCTGCCAGAGCCCAGCAAGGCTGAGAAATCCATATCGGCGATAGAGCTGAAGTCCTCGTCGCC
AGACAGCAGTCCATTAGGCAGGCCTGGTGCTCCCAGAGGGGCAGGAGCTGGATCAGGAGGCCTCTGAGCG
CCTGTCACGAGCCGGGTGATGGCCTCGGGGTATTCCATCAGCATGGGCTCGGTGGTGTGAGGGGCCACAG
GGATGCCCTGGTTCAGCAGCTGCTGGAACTCGCTGTTGTCCACGCTGGCCAGGTCGGTGAACACGGCAGG
ATCGGTGCTGTTTCCCAGCAGGGCTCCCAGATCCTCGTCGTCGAACTGCAGCTGCAGCAGAGCTTCAGAC
AGTGTGCCCTCGCCGGCCTGTGTAGGTTTAGGGGCTGGTGGAGCCACAGCCTGTGGAGGTCCAGGAGCCA
GCACAGGCACGGGTGCTGGTGCCTGAGCCAGTGCAGACACCATGGCTGGAGCTGGTGCAGGAGCAGGAGC
CTGAGGCAGCACCTGAGGAGGGGCTGGAGCCAGAGCAGAGGCCTGAGAGATCTGGCCGCTGGGGAACACC
ATGGTAGGGAACTCGTCGTAGTTGATGGTGCTCAGGCTGCTGGTGAAGGGGTAAGGCTGGGGGGCAGGTT
TTGGCACGCTGGCGCTGGATCTGCTGGGCACGGCGATTCTTCTAGGTGGAGGTCTAGGGTCGGTGGGGCC
GCTGAAGGGGGACTTCTTCATGATGCTCTTGAATGTCTCGTAGGTCCGCTTCCGCTTTTCCTCGATCCGG
TGCCGGTCGTCGGTGTCGGGCAGGTACTGGCTACCAACTTTGCGTTTCTTTTTCGGAGATCCGGAACTTC
TAGAGTTAATCAGCATGTCCAGGTCGAAATCATCAAGGGCGTCACTGCCGAGCATGTCGAGGTCAAAGTC
ATCAAGGGCATCCGAACCAAGCATGTCAAGGTCAAAATCATCGAGGGCGTCACTTCCCAGCATATCCAGA
TCAAAATCGTCCAATGCGTCAGCCCGTCCGGAACCGCTGGCCTCCGGCCCGCCGCTTTCGCACTTTAGCT
GTTTCTCCAGGCCACATATGATTAGTTCCAGGCCGAAAAGGAAGGCAGGTTCGGCTCCCTGCCGGTCGAA
CAGCTCAATTGCTTGTTTCAGAAGTGGGGGCATAGAATCGGTGGTAGGTGTCTCTCTTTCCTCTTTTGCT
ACTTGATGCTCCTGTTCCTCCAATACGCAGCCCAGTGTAAAGTGGCCCACGGCGGACAGAGCGTACAGTG
CGTTCTCCAGGGAGAAGCCTTGCTGACACAGGAACGCGAGCTGATTTTCCAGGGTTTCGTACTGTTTCTC
TGTTGGGCGGGTGCCGAGATGCACTTTAGCCCCGTCGCGATGTGAGAGGAGAGCACAGCGGTATGACTTG
GCGTTGTTCCGCAGAAAGTCTTGCCATGACTCGCCTTCCAGGGGGCAGGAGTGGGTATGATGCCTGTCCA
GCATCTCGATTGGCAGGGCATCGAGCAGGGCCCGCTTGTTCTTCACGTGCCAGTACAGGGTAGGCTGCTC
AACTCCCAGCTTTTGAGCGAGTTTCCTTGTCGTCAGGCCTTCGATACCGACTCCATTGAGTAATTCCAGA
GCAGAGTTTATGACTTTGCTCTTGTCCAGTCTAGACATAGAACCACCTGGACCAGGGTTTTCTTCAACAT
CACCACAAGTGAGGAGAGAACCTCTACCTTCGCCGGATCCGCCCTCCCACACATAACCAGAGGGCAGCAA
TTCACGAATCCCAACTGCCGTCGGCTGTCCATCACTGTCCTTCACTATGGCTTTGATCCCAGGATGCAGA
TCGAGAAGCACCTGTCGGCACCGTCCGCAGGGGCTCAAGATGCCCCTGTTCTCATTTCCGATCGCGACGA
TACAAGTCAGGTTGCCAGCTGCCGCAGCAGCAGCAGTGCCCAGCACCACGAGTTCTGCACAAGGTCCCCC
AGTAAAATGATATACATTGACACCAGTGAAGATGCGGCCGTCGCTAGAGAGAGCTGCGCTGGCGACGCTG
TAGTCTTCAGAGATGGGGATGCTGTTGATTGTAGCCGTTGCTCTTTCAATGAGGGTGGATTCTTCTTGAG
ACAAAGGCTTGGCCATGGTGAATTGCTGGGGAGAGAGGTCGGTGATTCGGTCAACGAGGGAGCCGACTGC
CGACGTGCGCTCCGGAGGCTTGCAGAATGCGGAACACCGCGCGGGCAGGAACAGGGCCCACACTACCGCC
CCACACCCCGCCTCCCGCACCGCCCCTTCCCGGCCGCTGCTCTCGGCGCGCCCTGCTGAGCAGCCGCTAT
TGGCCACAGCCCATCGCGGTCGGCGCGCTGCCATTGCTCCCTGGCGCTGTCCGTCTGCGAGGGTACTAGT
GAGACGTGCGGCTTCCGTTTGTCACGTCCGGCACGCCGCGAACCGCAAGGAACCTTCCCGACTTAGGGGC
GGAGCAGGAAGCGTCGCCGGGGGGCCCACAAGGGTAGCGGCGAAGATCCGGGTGACGCTGCGAACGGACG
TGAAGAATGTGCGAGACCCAGGGTCGGCGCCGCTGCGTTTCCCGGAACCACGCCCAGAGCAGCCGCGTCC
CTGCGCAAACCCAGGGCTGCCTTGGAAAAGGCGCAACCCCAACCCCGGGGAGGTGGTCCCTGCAGTTACG
CCAATGATAACCCCCGCCAGAAAAATCTTAGTAGCCTTCCCTTTTTGTTTTCCGTGCCCCAACTCGGCGG
ATTGACTCGGCCCCTTCCGGAAACACCCGAATCAACTTCTAGTCAAATTATTGTTCACGCCGCAATGACC
CACCCCTGGCCCGCGTCTGTGGAACTGACCCCTGGTGTACAGGAGAGTTCGCTGCTGAAAGTGGTCCCAA
AGGGGTACTAGTTTTTAAGCTCCCAACTCCCCCTCCCCCAGCGTCTGGAGGATTCCACACCCTCGCACCG
CAGGGGCGAGGAAGTGGGCGGAGTCCGGTTTTGGCGCCAGCCGCTGAGGCTGCCAAGCAGAAAAGCCACC
GCTGAGGAGACTCCGGTCACTGTCCTCGCCCCGCCTCCCCCTTCCCTCCCCTTGGGGACCACCGGGCGCC
ACGCCGCGAACGGTAAGTGCCGCGGTCGTCGGCGCCTCCGCCCTCCCCCTAGGGCCCCAATTCCCAGCGG
GCGCGGCGCGCGGCCCCTCCCCCCGCCGGGCGCGCGCCCGCTGCCCCGCCCTTCGTGGCCGCCCGGCGTG
GGCGGTGCCACCCCTCCCCCCGGCGGCCCCGCGCGCAGCTCCCGGCTCCCTCCCCCTTCGGATGTGGCTT
GAGCTGTAGGCGCGGAGGCTAGCTGGGGATCTGGTGGGCTCTATTGGTAGACTTTAGTCCCTATCAGTGA
TAGAGAAGGTATCTCCAGTTTACTCCCTATCAGTGATAGAGACATCCATGGAATCAACTTCAGCTTTATG
AGTAAGAAGCCCTATAGGATGTGGCTTTCCCTATCAGTGATAGAGAACTAATGATAAGACCACTGCACTT
TAGTCCCTATCAGTGATAGAGATGAGATCTTCTGGTGTACAGGAGTTTTCTCCCTATCAGTGATAGAGAG
TCTGTGTGCCATTTGATCCCTATCAGTGATAGAGACTGTATTTCCAGGTAGGCCTGTACAGTGGGAGGCC
TATATAAGCAGAGCTCCTTTAGTGAACCCTCAGATGGCCAGAGATAAGAGAGAAAAGAAGAGTAAGAAGA
AATATAAGAGCCACCACAAGTTTGTACAAAAAAGCAGGCTGCCGCCACCATGGATGTATTCATGAAAGGA
CTTTCAAAGGCCAAGGAGGGAGTTGTGGCTGCTGCTGAGAAAACCAAACAGGGTGTGGCAGAAGCAGCAG
GAAAGACAAAAGAG
[192 nt withheld, positions 5405-5596]
TTGGGCAAGAATGAAGAAGGAGCCCCACAGGAAGGAATTCTGGAAGATATGCCTGTGGATCCTGACAATG
AGGCTTATGAAATGCCTTCTGAGGAAGGGTATCAAGACTACGAACCTGAAGCCTAAGACCCAGCTTTCTT
GTACAAAGTGGTTGATCTGCTGGAAGATGGCGATTAGAGAGGTACGAAGATGGCGATTAGAGATCCCTCC
CCCCCCCCTAACGTTACTGGCCGAAGCCGCTTGGAATAAGGCCGGTGTGCGTTTGTCTATATGTTATTTT
CCACCATATTGCCGTCTTTTGGCAATGTGAGGGCCCGGAAACCTGGCCCTGTCTTCTTGACGAGCATTCC
TAGGGGTCTTTCCCCTCTCGCCAAAGGAATGCAAGGTCTGTTGAATGTCGTGAAGGAAGCAGTTCCTCTG
GAAGCTTCTTGAAGACAAACAACGTCTGTAGCGACCCTTTGCAGGCAGCGGAACCCCCCACCTGGCGACA
GGTGCCTCTGCGGCCAAAAGCCACGTGTATAAGATACACCTGCAAAGGCGGCACAACCCCAGTGCCACGT
TGTGAGTTGGATAGTTGTGGAAAGAGTCAAATGGCTCTCCTCAAGCGTATTCAACAAGGGGCTGAAGGAT
GCCCAGAAGGTACCCCATTGTATGGGATCTGATCTGGGGCCTCGGTGCACATGCTTTACATGTGTTTAGT
CGAGGTTAAAAAAACGTCTAGGCCCCCCGAACCACGGGGACGTGGTTTTCCTTTGAAAAACACGATGATA
ATATGGCCACAATGGACTACAAGGACGACGATGACAAGTTCGTCAAATCTGAGACTCTGGAGTTGAAGGA
GGAAGAGGAGGTACTGATGCTGCTGGGCTCGGCTTCCCCGGCCTCGGCGACCCTGACCCCGATGTCCTCC
AGCGCGGACGAGGAGGAGGACGAGGAGCTGCGCCGGCCGGGCTCCGCGCGTGGGCAGCGTGGAGCGGAAG
CCGGGCAGGGGGTGCAGGGCAGTCCGGCGTCGGGTGCCGGGGGTTGCCGGCCAGGGCGGCTGCTGGGCCT
GATGCACGAGTGCAAGCGTCGCCCGTCGCGCTCACGGGCCGTCTCCCGAGGTGCCAAGACGGCGGAGACG
GTGCAGCGCATCAAGAAGACCCGCAGGCTCAAGGCCAACAACCGCGAGCGCAACCGCATGCACAACCTAA
ACGCCGCGCTGGACGCGCTGCGCGAGGTGCTGCCCACCTTCCCCGAGGATGCCAAGCTCACGAAGATCGA
GACGCTGCGCTTCGCCCACAATTACATCTGGGCGCTCACCGAGACTCTGCGCCTGGCGGACCACTGCGCC
GGCGCCGGTGGCCTCCAGGGGGCGCTCTTCACGGAGGCGGTGCTCCTGAGCCCGGGAGCTGCGCTCGGCG
CCAGCGGGGACAGCCCTTCTCCACCTTCCTCCTGGAGCTGCACCAACAGCCCGGCGTCATCCTCCAACTC
CACGTCCCCATACAGCTGCACTTTATCGCCCGCTAGCCCCGGGTCAGACGTGGACTACTGGCAGCCCCCA
CCTCCGGAGAAGCATCGTTATGCGCCTCACCTGCCCCTCGCCAGGGACTGTATCTCTAGAGAGGGCAGGG
GAAGTCTTCTAACATGCGGGGACGTGGAGGAAAATCCCGGCCCACTCGAGATGACCGAGTACAAGCCCAC
GGTGCGCCTCGCCACCCGCGACGACGTCCCCAGGGCCGTACGCACCCTCGCCGCCGCGTTCGCCGACTAC
CCCGCCACGCGCCACACCGTCGATCCGGACCGCCACATCGAGCGGGTCACCGAGCTGCAAGAACTCTTCC
TCACGCGCGTCGGGCTCGACATCGGCAAGGTGTGGGTCGCGGACGACGGCGCCGCGGTGGCGGTCTGGAC
CACGCCGGAGAGCGTCGAAGCGGGGGCGGTGTTCGCCGAGATCGGCCCGCGCATGGCCGAGTTGAGCGGT
TCCCGGCTGGCCGCGCAGCAACAGATGGAAGGCCTCCTGGCGCCGCACCGGCCCAAGGAGCCCGCGTGGT
TCCTGGCCACCGTCGGCGTCTCGCCCGACCACCAGGGCAAGGGTCTGGGCAGCGCCGTCGTGCTCCCCGG
AGTGGAGGCGGCCGAGCGCGCCGGGGTGCCCGCCTTCCTGGAGACCTCCGCGCCCCGCAACCTCCCCTTC
TACGAGCGGCTCGGCTTCACCGTCACCGCCGACGTCGAGGTGCCCGAAGGACCGCGCACCTGGTGCATGA
CCCGCAAGCCCGGTGCCTGAAATCAACCTCTGGATTACAAAATTTGTGAAAGATTGACTGGTATTCTTAA
CTATGTTGCTCCTTTTACGCTATGTGGATACGCTGCTTTAATGCCTTTGTATCATGCTATTGCTTCCCGT
ATGGCTTTCATTTTCTCCTCCTTGTATAAATCCTGGTTGCTGTCTCTTTATGAGGAGTTGTGGCCCGTTG
TCAGGCAACGTGGCGTGGTGTGCACTGTGTTTGCTGACGCAACCCCCACTGGTTGGGGCATTGCCACCAC
CTGTCAGCTCCTTTCCGGGACTTTCGCTTTCCCCCTCCCTATTGCCACGGCGGAACTCATCGCCGCCTGC
CTTGCCCGCTGCTGGACAGGGGCTCGGCTGTTGGGCACTGACAATTCCGTGGTGTTGTCGGGGAAATCAT
CGTCCTTTCCTTGGCTGCTCGCCTGTGTTGCCACCTGGATTCTGCGCGGGACGTCCTTCTGCTACGTCCC
TTCGGCCCTCAATCCAGCGGACCTTCCTTCCCGCGGCCTGCTGCCGGCTCTGCGGCCTCTTCCGCGTCTT
CGCCTTCGCCCTCAGACGAGTCGGATCTCCCTTTGGGCCGCCTCCCCGCCTCGAGAGATCTACGGGTGGC
ATCCCTGTGACCCCTCCCCAGTGCCTCTCCTGGCCCTGGAAGTTGCCACTCCAGTGCCCACCAGCCTTGT
CCTAATAAAATTAAGTTGCATCATTTTGTCTGACTAGGTGTCCTTCTATAATATTATGGGGTGGAGGGGG
GTGGTATGGAGCAAGGGGCAAGTTGGGAAGACAACCTGTAGGGCCTGCGGGGTCTATTGGGAACCAAGCT
GGAGTGCAGTGGCACAATCTTGGCTCACTGCAATCTCCGCCTCCTGGGTTCAAGCGATTCTCCTGCCTCA
GCCTCCCGAGTTGTTGGGATTCCAGGCATGCATGACCAGGCTCAGCTAATTTTTGTTTTTTTGGTAGAGA
CGGGGTTTCACCATATTGGCCAGGCTGGTCTCCAACTCCTAATCTCAGGTGATCTACCCACCTTGGCCTC
CCAAATTGCTGGGATTACAGGCGTGAACCACTGCTCCCTTCCCTGTCCTTGTACCTTAATTAAGTTAACT
GCTAGACTGCAGAGGGCCCTGCGTATGAGTGCAAGTGGGTTTTAGGACCAGGATGAGGCGGGGTGGGGGT
GCCTACCTGACGACCGACCCCGACCCACTGGACAAGCACCCAACCCCCATTCCCCAAATTGCGCATCCCC
TATCAGAGAGGGGGAGGGGAAACAGGATGCGGCGAGGCGCGTGCGCACTGCCAGCTTCAGCACCGCGGAC
AGTGCCTTCGCCCCCGCCTGGCGGCGCGCGCCACCGCCGCCTCAGCACTGAAGGCGCGCTGACGTCACTC
GCCGGTCCCCCGCAAACTCCCCTTCCCGGCCACCTTGGTCGCGTCCGCGCCGCCGCCGGCCCAGCCGGAC
CGCACCACGCGAGGCGCGAGATAGGGGGGCACGGGCGCGACCATCTGCGCTGCGGCGCCGGCGACTCAGC
GCTGCCTCAGTCTGCGGTGGGCAGCGGAGGAGTCGTGTCGTGCCTGAGAGCGCAGTCGAGCCGCCACCAT
GAAGGACAACACCGTGCCCCTGAAGCTGATCGCCCTGCTGGCCAACGGCGAGTTCCACTCTGGCGAGCAG
CTGGGAGAGACCCTGGGAATGAGCAGAGCCGCCATCAACAAGCACATCCAGACACTGAGAGACTGGGGAG
TGGACGTGTTCACCGTGCCTGGCAAGGGCTACAGCCTGCCTGAGCCTATCCAGCTGCTGAACGCCAAGCA
GATCCTGGGACAGCTGGATGGCGGAAGCGTGGCCGTGCTGCCTGTGATCGACTCCACCAATCAGTACCTG
CTGGACAGAATCGGAGAGCTGAAGTCCGGCGACGCCTGCATCGCCGAGTACCAGCAGGCTGGCAGAGGAA
GAAGAGGACGGAAGTGGTTCAGCCCATTCGGAGCCAACCTGTACCTGTCCATGTTCTGGAGACTGGAGCA
GGGACCTGCTGCTGCCATCGGACTGAGTCTGGTGATCGGAATCGTGATGGCCGAGGTGCTGAGAAAGCTG
GGAGCCGACAAGGTGAGAGTGAAGTGGCCTAATGACCTGTACCTCCAGGACCGCAAGCTGGCTGGCATCC
TGGTGGAGCTGACAGGCAAGACAGGCGATGCCGCTCAGATCGTGATCGGAGCCGGAATCAACATGGCCAT
GAGAAGAGTGGAGGAGAGCGTGGTGAACCAGGGCTGGATCACCCTGCAGGAGGCTGGCATCAACCTGGAC
CGGAACACCCTGGCCGCCATGCTGATCAGAGAGCTGAGAGCCGCTCTGGAGCTGTTCGAGCAGGAGGGAC
TGGCTCCTTACCTGAGCAGATGGGAGAAGCTGGACAACTTCATCAACAGACCTGTGAAGCTGATCATCGG
CGACAAGGAAATCTTCGGCATCTCCAGAGGAATCGACAAGCAGGGAGCTCTGCTGCTGGAGCAGGACGGA
ATCATCAAGCCCTGGATGGGCGGAGAAATCTCCCTGAGAAGCGCAGAGAAGTAACGGCAATAAAAAGACA
GAATAAAACGCACGGGTGTTGGGTCGTTTGTTCGCGGCCGCGAGCTCACGGGGACAGCCCCCCCCCCAAA
GCCCCCAGGGATGTAATTACGTCCCTCCCCCGCTAGGGGGCAGCAGCGAGCCGCCCGGGGCTCCGCTCCG
GTCCGGCGCTCCCCCCGCATCCCCGAGCCGGCAGCGTGCGGGGACAGCCCGGGCACGGGGAAGGTGGCAC
GGGATCGCTTTCCTCTGAACGCTTCTCGCTGCTCTTTGAGCCTGCAGACACCTGGGGGGATACGGGGAAA
AAGCTTTAGGCTGAAAGAGAGATTTAGAATGACAGAATCATAGAACGGCCTGGGTTGCAAAGGAGCACAG
TGCTCATCCAGATCCAACCCCCTGCTATGTGCAGGGTCATCAACCAGCAGCCCAGGCTGCCCAGAGCCAC
ATCCAGCCTGGCCTTGAATGCCTGCAGGGATGGGGCATCCACAGCCTCCTTGGGCAACCTGTTCAGTGCG
TCACCACCCTCTGGGGGAAAAACTGCCTCCTCATATCCAACCCAAACCTCCCCTGTCTCAGTGTAAAGCC
ATTCCCCCTTGTCCTATCAAGGGGGAGTTTGCTGTGACATTGTTGGTCTGGGGTGACACATGTTTGCCAA
TTCAGTGCATCACGGAGAGGCAGATCTTGGGGATAAGGAAGTGCAGGACAGCATGGACGTGGGACATGCA
GGTGTTGAGGGCTCTGGGACACTCTCCAAGTCACAGCGTTCAGAACAGCCTTAAGGATAAGAAGATAGGA
TAGAAGGACAAAGAGCAAGTTAAAACCCAGCATGGAGAGGAGCACAAAAAGGCCACAGACACTGCTGGTC
CCTGTGTCTGAGCCTGCATGTTTGATGGTGTCTGGATGCAAGCAGAAGGGGTGGAAGAGCTTGCCTGGAG
AGATACAGCTGGGTCAGTAGGACTGGGACAGGCAGCTGGAGAATTGCCATGTAGATGTTCATACAATCGT
CAAATCATGAAGGCTGGAAAAGCCCTCCAAGATCCCCAAGACCAACCCCAACCCACCCACCGTGCCCACT
GGCCATGTCCCTCAGTGCCACATCCCCACAGTTCTTCATCACCTCCAGGGACGGTGACCCCCCCACCTCC
GTGGGCAGCTGTGCCACTGCAGCACCGCTCTTTGGAGAAGGTAAATCTTGCTAAATCCAGCCCGACCCTC
CCCTGGCACAACGTAAGGCCATTATCTCTCATCCAACTCCAGGACGGAGTCAGTGAGAATATTGTTTAAA
CATTATAGGCGCGCCATTGCTGGGATTACAGGCGTGAACCACTGCTCCCTTCCCTGTCCTTTTAAAAGTT
TTGTTACTTTATAGAAGAAATTTTGAGTTTTTGTTTTTTTTTAATAAATAAATAAACATAAATAAATTGT
TTGTTGAATTYWKYAKYASYRYKYWWKKGWGAAGGTAAATCTTGCTAAATCCAGCCCGACCCTCCCCTGG
CACAACGTAAGGCCATTATCTCTCATCCAACTCCAGGACGGAGTCAGTGAGAATATTGTTTAAACATTAT
AGGCGCGCCATTGCTGGGATTACAGGCGTGAACCACTGCTCCCTTCCCTGTCCTTTTAAAAGTTTTGTTA
CTTTATAGAAGAAATTTTGAGTTTTTGTTTTTTTTTAATAAATAAATAAACATAAATAAATTGTTTGTTG
AATTTATTATTAGTATGTAAGTGTAAATATAATAAAACTTAATATCTATTCAAATTAATAAATAAACCTC
GATATACAGACCGATAAAACACATGCGTCAATTTTACGCATGATTATCTTTAACGTACGTCACAATATGA
TTATCTTTCTAGGGTTAAGCGATCGCTAATCCAGCTTTTGTTCCCTTTAGTGAGGGTTAATTGCGCGCTT
GGCGTAATCATGGTCATAGCTGTTTCCTGTGTGAAATTGTTATCCGCTCACAATTCCACACAACATACGA
GCCGGAAGCATAAAGTGTAAAGCCTGGGGTGCCTAATGAGTGAGCTAACTCACATTAATTGCGTTGCGCT
CACTGCCCGCTTTCCAGTCGGGAAACCTGTCGTGCCAGCTGCATTAATGAATCGGCCAACGCGCGGGGAG
AGGCGGTTTGCGTATTGGGCGCTCTTCCGCTTCCTCGCTCACTGACTCGCTGCGCTCGGTCGTTCGGCTG
CGGCGAGCGGTATCAGCTCACTCAAAGGCGGTAATACGGTTATCCACAGAATCAGGGGATAACGCAGGAA
AGAACATGTGAGCAAAAGGCCAGCAAAAGGCCAGGAACCGTAAAAAGGCCGCGTTGCTGGCGTTTTTCCA
TAGGCTCCGCCCCCCTGACGAGCATCACAAAAATCGACGCTCAAGTCAGAGGTGGCGAAACCCGACAGGA
CTATAAAGATACCAGGCGTTTCCCCCTGGAAGCTCCCTCGTGCGCTCTCCTGTTCCGACCCTGCCGCTTA
CCGGATACCTGTCCGCCTTTCTCCCTTCGGGAAGCGTGGCGCTTTCTCATAGCTCACGCTGTAGGTATCT
CAGTTCGGTGTAGGTCGTTCGCTCCAAGCTGGGCTGTGTGCACGAACCCCCCGTTCAGCCCGACCGCTGC
GCCTTATCCGGTAACTATCGTCTTGAGTCCAACCCGGTAAGACACGACTTATCGCCACTGGCAGCAGCCA
CTGGTAACAGGATTAGCAGAGCGAGGTATGTAGGCGGTGCTACAGAGTTCTTGAAGTGGTGGCCTAACTA
CGGCTACACTAGAAGAACAGTATTTGGTATCTGCGCTCTGCTGAAGCCAGTTACCTTCGGAAAAAGAGTT
GGTAGCTCTTGATCCGGCAAACAAACCACCGCTGGTAGCGGTGGTTTTTTTGTTTGCAAGCAGCAGATTA
CGCGCAGAAAAAAAGGATCTCAAGAAGATCCTTTGATCTTTTCTACGGGGTCTGACGCTCAGTGGAACGA
AAACTCACGTTAAGGGATTTTGGTCATGAGATTATCAAAAAGGATCTTCACCTAGATCCTTTTAAATTAA
AAATGAAGTTTTAAATCAATCTAAAGTATATATGAGTAAACTTGGTCTGACAGTTACCAATGCTTAATCA
GTGAGGCACCTATCTCAGCGATCTGTCTATTTCGTTCATCCATAGTTGCCTGACTCCCCGTCGTGTAGAT
AACTACGATACGGGAGGGCTTACCATCTGGCCCCAGTGCTGCAATGATACCGCGAGACCCACGCTCACCG
GCTCCAGATTTATCAGCAATAAACCAGCCAGCCGGAAGGGCCGAGCGCAGAAGTGGTCCTGCAACTTTAT
CCGCCTCCATCCAGTCTATTAATTGTTGCCGGGAAGCTAGAGTAAGTAGTTCGCCAGTTAATAGTTTGCG
CAACGTTGTTGCCATTGCTACAGGCATCGTGGTGTCACGCTCGTCGTTTGGTATGGCTTCATTCAGCTCC
GGTTCCCAACGATCAAGGCGAGTTACATGATCCCCCATGTTGTGCAAAAAAGCGGTTAGCTCCTTCGGTC
CTCCGATCGTTGTCAGAAGTAAGTTGGCCGCAGTGTTATCACTCATGGTTATGGCAGCACTGCATAATTC
TCTTACTGTCATGCCATCCGTAAGATGCTTTTCTGTGACTGGTGAGTACTCAACCAAGTCATTCTGAGAA
TAGTGTATGCGGCGACCGAGTTGCTCTTGCCCGGCGTCAATACGGGATAATACCGCGCCACATAGCAGAA
CTTTAAAAGTGCTCATCATTGGAAAACGTTCTTCGGGGCGAAAACTCTCAAGGATCTTACCGCTGTTGAG
ATCCAGTTCGATGTAACCCACTCGTGCACCCAACTGATCTTCAGCATCTTTTACTTTCACCAGCGTTTCT
GGGTGAGCAAAAACAGGAAGGCAAAATGCCGCAAAAAAGGGAATAAGGGCGACACGGAAATGTTGAATAC
TCATACTCTTCCTTTTTCAATATTATTGAAGCATTTATCAGGGTTATTGTCTCATGAGCGGATACATATT
TGAATGTATTTAGAAAAATAAACAAATAGGGGTTCCGCGCACATTTCCCCGAAAAGTGCCACCTGACGTC
GACGGATCGGGAGATCTCCCGATCCCCTATGGTGCACTCTCAGTACAATCTGCTCTGATGCCGCATAGTT
AAGCCAGTATCTGCTCCCTGCTTGTGTGTTGGAGGTCGCTGA
Features (pLannotate 1.2.2; 36 found; start..end, strand, type, name):
    719..943     -  polyA_signal   bGH poly(A) signal: bovine growth hormone polyadenylation signal
    972..1541    -  CDS            Rta AD: transcriptional activation domain from the human herpesvirus 4 (Epstein-Barr virus) replication and transcription activator Rta/BRLF1 (Hardwick et al., 1992; Chavez et al., 2015)
   1560..2339    -  CDS            RELA (fragment): TF65_HUMAN - Also known as NFKB3. Experimental evidence at protein level: Swiss-Prot protein existence level 1. NF-kappa-B is a pleiotropic transcription factor present in almost all cell types and is the endpoint of a series of signal transduction events that are initiated by a vast array of stimuli related to many biological processes such as inflammation, immunity, differentiation, cell growth, tumorigenesis and apoptosis. NF-kappa-B is a homo- or heterodimeric complex formed by the Rel-like domain- containing proteins RELA/p65, RELB, NFKB1/p105, NFKB1/p50, REL and NFKB2/p52. The heterodime
   2565..3188    -  CDS            rtTA3 (fragment): reverse tetracycline transactivator 3 activates expression from Tet-responsive promoters in the presence of doxycycline
   3261..3656    -  CDS            BSD: blasticidin S deaminase; Aspergillus terreus BSD; confers resistance to blasticidin
   3666..4176    -  promoter       hPGK promoter: human phosphoglycerate kinase 1 promoter
   4883..4942    +  promoter       TRE3GV promoter (fragment): 3rd-generation Tet-responsive promoter that can be activated by binding of Tet-On® 3G, optimized for retroviral and lentiviral vectors
   4998..5018    +  promoter       tight TRE promoter (fragment): Tet-responsive promoter PTight, consisting of seven tet operator sequences followed by the minimal CMV promoter
   5037..5062    +  promoter       TRE3GV promoter (fragment): 3rd-generation Tet-responsive promoter that can be activated by binding of Tet-On® 3G, optimized for retroviral and lentiviral vectors
   5081..5109    +  promoter       TRE3GV promoter (fragment): 3rd-generation Tet-responsive promoter that can be activated by binding of Tet-On® 3G, optimized for retroviral and lentiviral vectors
   5126..5145    +  promoter       PLtetO-1 promoter (fragment): modified phage lambda PL promoter with tet operator sites (Lutz and Bujard, 1997)
   5266..5290    +  protein_bind   attB1: mutant version of attB; recombination site for the Gateway® BP reaction BP Clonase™
   5300..5719    +  CDS            SNCA (sequence partly withheld): SYUA_HUMAN - Also known as NACP, PARK1. Experimental evidence at protein level: Swiss-Prot protein existence level 1. Neuronal protein that plays several roles in synaptic activity such as regulation of synaptic vesicle trafficking and subsequent neurotransmitter release. Participates as a monomer in synaptic vesicle exocytosis by enhancing vesicle priming, fusion and dilation of exocytotic fusion pores (PubMed:28288128, PubMed:30404828). Mechanistically, acts by increasing local Ca(2+) release from microdomains which is essential for the enhancement of ATP-induced exocytosis (PubMed:30404828)
   5724..5748    -  protein_bind   attB2: mutant version of attB; recombination site for the Gateway® BP reaction BP Clonase™
   5905..6367    +  misc_feature   IRES: internal ribosome entry site (IRES) of the encephalomyocarditis virus (EMCV)
   6384..6404    +  CDS            FLAG (fragment): FLAG® epitope tag, followed by an enterokinase cleavage site
   6405..7190    +  CDS            Neurog2: NGN2_MOUSE - Also known as Ath4a, Atoh4, Ngn2. Experimental evidence at protein level: Swiss-Prot protein existence level 1. Transcriptional regulator. Involved in neuronal differentiation. Activates transcription by binding to the E box (5'- CANNTG-3'). From Mus musculus (Mouse).
   7197..7249    +  CDS            T2A (fragment): 2A peptide from Thosea asigna virus capsid protein Eukaryotic ribosomes fail to insert a peptide bond between the Gly and Pro residues, yielding separate polypeptides.
   7257..7856    +  CDS            PuroR: puromycin N-acetyltransferase; pac from Streptomyces alboniger; confers resistance to puromycin
   7857..8445    +  misc_feature   WPRE: woodchuck hepatitis virus posttranscriptional regulatory element
   8460..8936    +  polyA_signal   hGH poly(A) signal: human growth hormone polyadenylation signal
   8984..9431    +  promoter       hSyn promoter: human synapsin I promoter; confers neuron-specific expression (Kügler et al., 2003)
   9445..10407   +  CDS            birA: BIRA_ECOLI - Also known as bioR, dhbB. Experimental evidence at protein level: Swiss-Prot protein existence level 1. Acts both as a biotin--[acetyl-CoA-carboxylase] ligase and a biotin-operon repressor. In the presence of ATP, BirA activates biotin to form the BirA-biotinyl-5'-adenylate (BirA-bio-5'-AMP or holoBirA) complex. HoloBirA can either transfer the biotinyl moiety to the biotin carboxyl carrier protein (BCCP) subunit of acetyl-CoA carboxylase, or bind to the biotin operator site and inhibit transcription of the operon. From Escherichia coli (strain K12).
  10411..10459   +  polyA_signal   HSV TK poly(A) signal: herpes simplex virus thymidine kinase polyadenylation signal (Cole and Stacy, 1985)
  11013..11141   -  CDS            OR51A4 (fragment): O51A4_HUMAN - Experimental evidence at transcript level: Swiss-Prot protein existence level 2. Odorant receptor. From Homo sapiens (Human).
  11702..11747   +  polyA_signal   hGH poly(A) signal (fragment): human growth hormone polyadenylation signal
  11976..12021   +  polyA_signal   hGH poly(A) signal (fragment): human growth hormone polyadenylation signal
  12290..12308   -  promoter       T3 promoter: promoter for bacteriophage T3 RNA polymerase
  12351..12373   -  protein_bind   lac operator (fragment): The lac repressor binds to the lac operator to inhibit transcription in E. coli. This inhibition can be relieved by adding lactose or isopropyl-β-D-thiogalactopyranoside (IPTG). lac repressor encoded by lacI
  12377..12407   -  promoter       lac promoter: promoter for the E. coli lac operon
  12422..12443   -  protein_bind   CAP binding site: CAP binding activates transcription in the presence of cAMP. E. coli catabolite activator protein
  12456..12548   -  CDS            lacI (fragment): lac repressor; lacI; The lac repressor binds to the lac operator to inhibit transcription in E. coli. This inhibition can be relieved by adding lactose or isopropyl-β-D-thiogalactopyranoside (IPTG).
  12731..13319   -  rep_origin     ori: high-copy-number ColE1/pMB1/pBR322/pUC origin of replication
  13490..14350   -  CDS            AmpR: β-lactamase; bla; confers resistance to ampicillin, carbenicillin, and related antibiotics
  14351..14455   -  promoter       AmpR promoter: bla
  14514..14566   -  misc_feature   bom (fragment): basis of mobility region from pBR322
