[The description below was written by a language model from this plasmid's Addgene catalogue record and pLannotate feature annotations shown in this document.]
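Description:
piggyBac_rtTA (4th_Gen)_SNCA_IRES_NGN2-2A-PURO_Synapsin-BirA (pEHA1623) is a 14.6 kb mammalian expression plasmid built on a piggyBac transposon backbone, a design normally used for stable genomic integration when a piggyBac transposase is supplied. The automated feature table does not annotate the transposon terminal repeats themselves. The plasmid is propagated in E. coli through a high-copy ColE1/pUC-type origin with ampicillin resistance.

The construct is an all-in-one doxycycline-inducible system. On the reverse strand, a human PGK promoter drives a blasticidin resistance gene followed by an rtTA-type reverse tetracycline transactivator. The transactivator is followed by RELA (p65) and Epstein-Barr virus Rta activation domains and ends in a bGH polyadenylation signal. How the blasticidin marker and the transactivator are joined is not annotated.

A Tet-responsive promoter, listed as TRE4G and detected only as TRE fragments, drives wild-type human SNCA (alpha-synuclein), which was inserted by Gateway cloning and is flanked by attB1 and attB2. Downstream on the same transcript, an EMCV IRES directs translation of FLAG-tagged mouse Neurog2 (NGN2), which is linked by a T2A peptide to puromycin N-acetyltransferase. WPRE and an hGH polyadenylation signal close this unit. Doxycycline therefore induces alpha-synuclein, the neurogenic factor and puromycin resistance together.

A separate cassette uses the neuron-specific human synapsin I promoter to express human codon-optimized E. coli BirA biotin ligase, ending in an HSV TK polyadenylation signal.

According to the record, the plasmid is used for NGN2-mediated induction of cortical neurons with concurrent SNCA expression and neuron-restricted BirA expression. BirA is generally used to biotinylate acceptor-peptide-tagged proteins. The record does not name a biotinylation target or the starting cell type.
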