Addgene plasmid #209085: piggyBac_rtTA (4th_Gen)_SNCA_IRES_NGN2-2A-PURO_Synapsin-BirA (pEHA1623)
Purpose: Ngn2 mediated cortical neuron induction, SNCA(wt) expression, Synapsin promoter BirA ligase expression
Depositing lab: Vikram Khurana. Depositing organization: Brigham and Women's Hospital. Publication: The Parkinson's disease protein alpha-synuclein is a modulator of processing bodies and mRNA stability. Hallacli E, Kayatekin C, Nazeen S, Wang XH, Sheinkopf Z, Sathyakumar S, Sarkar S, Jiang X, Dong X, Di Maio R, Wang W, Keeney MT, Felsky D, Sandoe J, Vahdatshoar A, Udeshi ND, Mani DR, Carr SA, Lindquist S, De Jager PL, Bartel DP, Myers CL, Greenamyre JT, Feany MB, Sunyaev SR, Chung CY, Khurana V. Cell. 2022 Jun 9;185(12):2035-2056.e33. doi: 10.1016/j.cell.2022.05.008. PubMed 35688132.
Backbone
  Vector backbone: piggyBac-rtTA (4th_Gen)
  Vector type: Mammalian Expression
Growth in bacteria
  Bacterial resistance: Ampicillin, 100 μg/mL
  Growth temperature: 37°C
  Growth strain: DH5alpha
  Copy number: High Copy
Gene/Insert 1
  Gene/Insert name: SNCA
  Species: H. sapiens (human)
  Entrez Gene: SNCA (a.k.a. NACP, PARK1, PARK4, PD1)
  Promoter: TRE4G
  Cloning method: Gateway Cloning
  Sequencing primers: 5′ n/a
Gene/Insert 2
  Gene/Insert name: NGN2
  Species: M. musculus (mouse)
  Entrez Gene: Neurog2 (a.k.a. Atoh4, Math4A, bHLHa8, ngn-2, ngn2)
Gene/Insert 3
  Gene/Insert name: BirA
  Species: E. coli
  Mutation: human codon optimized
  Promoter: hSyn
  Cloning method: Unknown
  Sequencing primers: 5′ n/a
Terms and licenses: Academic/Nonprofit Terms; Industry Terms: Not Available to Industry
Depositor comments: pEHA1623
How to cite: piggyBac_rtTA (4th_Gen)_SNCA_IRES_NGN2-2A-PURO_Synapsin-BirA (pEHA1623) was a gift from Vikram Khurana (Addgene plasmid # 209085 ; http://n2t.net/addgene:209085 ; RRID:Addgene_209085)
